>Addgene plasmid #146568 | pLNHA-C1-HsUPF3biso2_I | addgene full sequence | sequence record 445541 | Addgene NGS Result
TAGTTATTAATAGTAATCAATTACGGGGTCATTAGTTCATAGCCCATATATGGAGTTCCGCGTTACATAA
CTTACGGTAAATGGCCCGCCTGGCTGACCGCCCAACGACCCCCGCCCATTGACGTCAATAATGACGTATG
TTCCCATAGTAACGCCAATAGGGACTTTCCATTGACGTCAATGGGTGGAGTATTTACGGTAAACTGCCCA
CTTGGCAGTACATCAAGTGTATCATATGCCAAGTACGCCCCCTATTGACGTCAATGACGGTAAATGGCCC
GCCTGGCATTATGCCCAGTACATGACCTTATGGGACTTTCCTACTTGGCAGTACATCTACGTATTAGTCA
TCGCTATTACCATGGTGATGCGGTTTTGGCAGTACATCAATGGGCGTGGATAGCGGTTTGACTCACGGGG
ATTTCCAAGTCTCCACCCCATTGACGTCAATGGGAGTTTGTTTTGGCACCAAAATCAACGGGACTTTCCA
AAATGTCGTAACAACTCCGCCCCATTGACGCAAATGGGCGGTAGGCGTGTACGGTGGGAGGTCTATATAA
GCAGAGCTCTCTGGCTAACTAGAGAACCCACTGCTTACTGGCTTATCGAAATTAATACGACTCACTATAG
GGAGACCCAAGCTCTAGCGCTACCGGTCGCCACCATGGACGCACAAACACGACGACGTGAGCGTCGCGCT
GAGAAACAAGCTCAATGGAAAGCTGCAAACGGTGGATCTCCTCCACATATGGCTTACCCATACGATGTTC
CAGATTACGCTCCTCCATCTCGAGCTATGAAGGAAGAGAAGGAGCACAGGCCTAAGGAGAAGCGAGTAAC
CCTGTTAACCCCCGCCGGGGCCACAGGCAGCGGTGGTGGGACCTCGGGGGACAGCTCCAAGGGGGAAGAT
AAGCAGGATCGCAACAAGGAGAAGAAAGAAGCGCTGAGCAAGGTGGTAATTCGAAGATTACCTCCCACTT
TGACCAAGGAGCAGCTTCAGGAACATCTTCAACCTATGCCTGAGCATGATTATTTTGAGTTTTTTTCTAA
TGATACGAGTTTGTATCCTCATATGTATGCCAGAGCATACATCAACTTTAAAAACCAAGAGGACATTATT
TTGTTCAGGGATCGCTTTGATGGTTATGTATTCCTTGACAATAAAGGTCAGGAATATCCCGCTATAGTAG
AATTTGCACCTTTTCAAAAAGCTGCAAAAAAGAAGACTAAGAAAAGAGATACCAAAGTCGGGACTATCGA
TGATGATCCAGAATATAGAAAGTTTTTGGAAAGTTATGCCACAGACAATGAGAAAATGACATCTACTCCA
GAGACACTGCTAGAGGAAATAGAAGCAAAAAATAGAGAATTAATAGCTAAAAAGACAACCCCACTTTTGA
GCTTCCTGAAAAACAAGCAGAGAATGAGAGAAGAAAAGAGAGAAGAAAGGAGGAGGAGAGAAATAGAAAG
AAAAAGACAAAGAGAAGAAGAGAGGAGGAAATGGAAAGAAGAAGAGAAACGAAAAAGGAAAGATATAGAA
AAGCTAAAGAAGATAGACAGAATTCCAGAAAGGGACAAATTAAAGGATGAACCAAAGATTAAGCTGCTCA
AGAAGCCAGAAAAAGGAGATGAAAAAGAATTGGACAAAAGAGAAAAAGCCAAGAAATTGGACAAAGAGAA
TCTCAGTGATGAAAGAGCCAGTGGGCAAAGTTGTACATTGCCCAAGCGTTCTGATAGCGAACTTAAAGAT
GAAAAACCAAAGAGACCTGAAGATGAGAGCGGCAGAGACTATAGGGAGAGGGAACGGGAATATGAACGAG
ATCAGGAGCGCATACTTCGAGAAAGAGAGAGGCTGAAGCGGCAAGAAGAAGAGCGCCGTAGGCAGAAGGA
GCGCTATGAGAAAGAGAAGACTTTTAAGAGAAAAGAAGAAGAAATGAAAAAAGAGAAAGACACACTTCGG
GATAAAGGAAAGAAGGCTGAAAGTACAGAATCAATAGGCAGCTCAGAAAAAACTGAAAAGAAAGAAGAAG
TGGTCAAGAGAGATCGAATAAGAAACAAGGATCGTCCAGCGATGCAGCTTTACCAACCAGGAGCTCGAAG
CCGAAATCGACTCTGTCCCCCTGATGACAGCACCAAGTCTGGAGATTCAGCAGCAGAAAGGAAGCAGGAA
AGTGGTATTAGCCATAGAAAAGAAGGAGGAGAGGAGTGACAATTCTGCAGTCGACGGTACCGCGGGCCCG
GGATCCACCGGATCTAGATAACTGATCATAATCAGCCATACCACATTTGTAGAGGTTTTACTTGCTTTAA
AAAACCTCCCACACCTCCCCCTGAACCTGAAACATAAAATGAATGCAATTGTTGTTGTTAACTTGTTTAT
TGCAGCTTATAATGGTTACAAATAAAGCAATAGCATCACAAATTTCACAAATAAAGCATTTTTTTCACTG
CATTCTAGTTGTGGTTTGTCCAAACTCATCAATGTATCTTAACGCGTAAATTGTAAGCGTTAATATTTTG
TTAAAATTCGCGTTAAATTTTTGTTAAATCAGCTCATTTTTTAACCAATAGGCCGAAATCGGCAAAATCC
CTTATAAATCAAAAGAATAGACCGAGATAGGGT
[37 nt withheld, positions 2624-2660]
AAAGAACGTGGACTCCAACGTCAAAGG
[49 nt withheld, positions 2688-2736]
T
[91 nt withheld, positions 2738-2828]
G
[124 nt withheld, positions 2830-2953]
CAGGTGGCACTTTTCGGGGAAATGTGCGCGGAACCCCTATTTGTTTATTTTTCTAAATACATTCAAATAT
GTATCCGCTCATGAGACAATAACCCTGATAAATGCTTCAATAATATTGAAAAAGGAAGAGTCCTGAGGCG
GAAAGAACCAGCTGTGGAATGTGTGTCAGTTAGGGTGTGGAAAGTCCCCAGGCTCCCCAGCAGGCAGAAG
TATGCAAAGCATGCATCTCAATTAGTCAGCAACCAGGTGTGGAAAGTCCCCAGGCTCCCCAGCAGGCAGA
AGTATGCAAAGCATGCATCTCAATTAGTCAGCAACCATAGTCCCGCCCCTAACTCCGCCCATCCCGCCCC
TAACTCCGCCCAGTTCCGCCCATTCTCCGCCCCATGGCTGACTAATTTTTTTTATTTATGCAGAGGCCGA
GGCCGCCTCGGCCTCTGAGCTATTCCAGAAGTAGTGAGGAGGCTTTTTTGGAGGCCTAGGCTTTTGCAAA
GATCGATCAAGAGACAGGATGAGGATCGTTTCGCATGATTGAACAAGATGGATTGCACGCAGGTTCTCCG
GCCGCTTGGGTGGAGAGGCTATTCGGCTATGACTGGGCACAACAGACAATCGGCTGCTCTGATGCCGCCG
TGTTCCGGCTGTCAGCGCAGGGGCGCCCGGTTCTTTTTGTCAAGACCGACCTGTCCGGTGCCCTGAATGA
ACTGCAAGACGAGGCAGCGCGGCTATCGTGGCTGGCCACGACGGGCGTTCCTTGCGCAGCTGTGCTCGAC
GTTGTCACTGAAGCGGGAAGGGACTGGCTGCTATTGGGCGAAGTGCCGGGGCAGGATCTCCTGTCATCTC
ACCTTGCTCCTGCCGAGAAAGTATCCATCATGGCTGATGCAATGCGGCGGCTGCATACGCTTGATCCGGC
TACCTGCCCATTCGACCACCAAGCGAAACATCGCATCGAGCGAGCACGTACTCGGATGGAAGCCGGTCTT
GTCGATCAGGATGATCTGGACGAAGAGCATCAGGGGCTCGCGCCAGCCGAACTGTTCGCCAGGCTCAAGG
CGAGCATGCCCGACGGCGAGGATCTCGTCGTGACCCATGGCGATGCCTGCTTGCCGAATATCATGGTGGA
AAATGGCCGCTTTTCTGGATTCATCGACTGTGGCCGGCTGGGTGTGGCGGACCGCTATCAGGACATAGCG
TTGGCTACCCGTGATATTGCTGAAGAGCTTGGCGGCGAATGGGCTGACCGCTTCCTCGTGCTTTACGGTA
TCGCCGCTCCCGATTCGCAGCGCATCGCCTTCTATCGCCTTCTTGACGAGTTCTTCTGAGCGGGACTCTG
GGGTTCGAAATGACCGACCAAGCGACGCCCAACCTGCCATCACGAGATTTCGATTCCACCGCCGCCTTCT
ATGAAAGGTTGGGCTTCGGAATCGTTTTCCGGGACGCCGGCTGGATGATCCTCCAGCGCGGGGATCTCAT
GCTGGAGTTCTTCGCCCACCCTAGGGGGAGGCTAACTGAAACACGGAAGGAGACAATACCGGAAGGAACC
CGCGCTATGACGGCAATAAAAAGACAGAATAAAACGCACGGTGTTGGGTCGTTTGTTCATAAACGCGGGG
TTCGGTCCCAGGGCTGGCACTCTGTCGATACCCCACCGAGACCCCATTGGGGCCAATACGCCCGCGTTTC
TTCCTTTTCCCCACCCCACCCCCCAAGTTCGGGTGAAGGCCCAGGGCTCGCAGCCAACGTCGGGGCGGCA
GGCCCTGCCATAGCCTCAGGTTACTCATATATACTTTAGATTGATTTAAAACTTCATTTTTAATTTAAAA
GGATCTAGGTGAAGATCCTTTTTGATAATCTCATGACCAAAATCCCTTAACGTGAGTTTTCGTTCCACTG
AGCGTCAGACCCCGTAGAAAAGATCAAAGGATCTTCTTGAGATCCTTTTTTTCTGCGCGTAATCTGCTGC
TTGCAAACAAAAAAACCACCGCTACCAGCGGTGGTTTGTTTGCCGGATCAAGAGCTACCAACTCTTTTTC
CGAAGGTAACTGGCTTCAGCAGAGCGCAGATACCAAATACTGTTCTTCTAGTGTAGCCGTAGTTAGGCCA
CCACTTCAAGAACTCTGTAGCACCGCCTACATACCTCGCTCTGCTAATCCTGTTACCAGTGGCTGCTGCC
AGTGGCGATAAGTCGTGTCTTACCGGGTTGGACTCAAGACGATAGTTACCGGATAAGGCGCAGCGGTCGG
GCTGAACGGGGGGTTCGTGCACACAGCCCAGCTTGGAGCGAACGACCTACACCGAACTGAGATACCTACA
GCGTGAGCTATGAGAAAGCGCCACGCTTCCCGAAGGGAGAAAGGCGGACAGGTATCCGGTAAGCGGCAGG
GTCGGAACAGGAGAGCGCACGAGGGAGCTTCCAGGGGGAAACGCCTGGTATCTTTATAGTCCTGTCGGGT
TTCGCCACCTCTGACTTGAGCGTCGATTTTTGTGATGCTCGTCAGGGGGGCGGAGCCTATGGAAAAACGC
CAGCAACGCGGCCTTTTTACGGTTCCTGGCCTTTTGCTGGCCTTTTGCTCACATGTTCTTTCCTGCGTTA
TCCCCTGATTCTGTGGATAACCGTATTACCGCCATGCAT
Features (pLannotate 1.2.2; 18 found; start..end, strand, type, name):
     61..364     +  enhancer       CMV enhancer: human cytomegalovirus immediate early enhancer
    365..568     +  promoter       CMV promoter: human cytomegalovirus (CMV) immediate early promoter
    564..597     +  LTR            5' LTR (truncated) (fragment): truncated 5' long terminal repeat (LTR) from HIV-1
    613..631     +  promoter       T7 promoter: promoter for bacteriophage T7 RNA polymerase
    665..730     +  CDS            N (fragment): REGN_LAMBD - Experimental evidence at protein level: Swiss-Prot protein existence level 1. Plays a role as a transcriptional antitermination factor that allows the virus to initiate its lytic phase. Activates expression of the delayed viral early genes by modifying host RNA polymerase (RNAP) into a form that is resistant to termination signals. This antitermination function requires the host NusA protein which serves to stabilize the interaction between antitermination protein N and host RNA polymerase. From Escherichia phage lambda (Bacteriophage lambda).
    755..781     +  CDS            3xHA (fragment): three tandem HA epitope tags
    797..2206    +  CDS            UPF3B: REN3B_HUMAN - Also known as RENT3B, UPF3X. Experimental evidence at protein level: Swiss-Prot protein existence level 1. Involved in nonsense-mediated decay (NMD) of mRNAs containing premature stop codons by associating with the nuclear exon junction complex (EJC) and serving as link between the EJC core and NMD machinery. Recruits UPF2 at the cytoplasmic side of the nuclear envelope and the subsequent formation of an UPF1-UPF2-UPF3 surveillance complex (including UPF1 bound to release factors at the stalled ribosome) is believed to activate NMD. In cooperation with UPF2 stimulates both ATPase
   2211..2246    +  misc_feature   MCS (fragment): multiple cloning site
   2263..2347    +  CDS            large T antigen (fragment): large T antigen from SV40 (simian virus 40)
   2370..2491    +  polyA_signal   SV40 poly(A) signal: SV40 polyadenylation signal
   2525..2953    -  rep_origin     f1 ori (sequence partly withheld): f1 bacteriophage origin of replication; arrow indicates direction of (+) strand synthesis
   2980..3084    +  promoter       AmpR promoter: bla
   3086..3443    +  promoter       SV40 promoter: SV40 enhancer and early promoter
   3478..4272    +  CDS            NeoR/KanR: aminoglycoside phosphotransferase from Tn5; aph(3')-II (or nptII); confers resistance to neomycin, kanamycin, and G418 (Geneticin®)
   4293..4445    +  CDS            ble (fragment): BLE_KLEPN - Experimental evidence at protein level: Swiss-Prot protein existence level 1. Binding protein with a strong affinity to the bleomycin family of antibiotics. Binds to CL990; an antimitotic-antibiotic compound. From Klebsiella pneumoniae.
   4504..4551    +  polyA_signal   HSV TK poly(A) signal: herpes simplex virus thymidine kinase polyadenylation signal (Cole and Stacy, 1985)
   4642..4658    -  polyA_signal   bGH poly(A) signal (fragment): bovine growth hormone polyadenylation signal
   4880..5468    +  rep_origin     ori: high-copy-number ColE1/pMB1/pBR322/pUC origin of replication
