>Addgene plasmid #146568 | pLNHA-C1-HsUPF3biso2_I | analyzer sequence | sequence record 289014
TAGTTATTAATAGTAATCAATTACGGGGTCATTAGTTCATAGCCCATATATGGAGTTCCGCGTTACATAA
CTTACGGTAAATGGCCCGCCTGGCTGACCGCCCAACGACCCCCGCCCATTGACGTCAATAATGACGTATG
TTCCCATAGTAACGCCAATAGGGACTTTCCATTGACGTCAATGGGTGGAGTATTTACGGTAAACTGCCCA
CTTGGCAGTACATCAAGTGTATCATATGCCAAGTACGCCCCCTATTGACGTCAATGACGGTAAATGGCCC
GCCTGGCATTATGCCCAGTACATGACCTTATGGGACTTTCCTACTTGGCAGTACATCTACGTATTAGTCA
TCGCTATTACCATGGTGATGCGGTTTTGGCAGTACATCAATGGGCGTGGATAGCGGTTTGACTCACGGGG
ATTTCCAAGTCTCCACCCCATTGACGTCAATGGGAGTTTGTTTTGGCACCAAAATCAACGGGACTTTCCA
AAATGTCGTAACAACTCCGCCCCATTGACGCAAATGGGCGGTAGGCGTGTACGGTGGGAGGTCTATATAA
GCAGAGCTCTCTGGCTAACTAGAGAACCCACTGCTTACTGGCTTATCGAAATTAATACGACTCACTATAG
GGAGACCCAAGCTCTAGCGCTACCGGTCGCCACCATGGACGCACAAACACGACGACGTGAGCGTCGCGCT
GAGAAACAAGCTCAATGGAAAGCTGCAAACGGTGGATCTCCTCCACATATGGCTTACCCATACGATGTTC
CAGATTACGCTCCTCCATCTCGAGCTATGAAGGAAGAGAAGGAGCACAGGCCTAAGGAGAAGCGAGTAAC
CCTGTTAACCCCCGCCGGGGCCACAGGCAGCGGTGGTGGGACCTCGGGGGACAGCTCCAAGGGGGAAGAT
AAGCAGGATCGCAACAAGGAGAAGAAAGAAGCGCTGAGCAAGGTGGTAATTCGAAGATTACCTCCCACTT
TGACCAAGGAGCAGCTTCAGGAACATCTTCAACCTATGCCTGAGCATGATTATTTTGAGTTTTTTTCTAA
TGATACGAGTTTGTATCCTCATATGTATGCCAGAGCATACATCAACTTTAAAAACCAAGAGGACATTATT
TTGTTCAGGGATCGCTTTGATGGTTATGTATTCCTTGACAATAAAGGTCAGGAATATCCCGCTATAGTAG
AATTTGCACCTTTTCAAAAAGCTGCAAAAAAGAAGACTAAGAAAAGAGATACCAAAGTCGGGACTATCGA
TGATGATCCAGAATATAGAAAGTTTTTGGAAAGTTATGCCACAGACAATGAGAAAATGACATCTACTCCA
GAGACACTGCTAGAGGAAATAGAAGCAAAAAATAGAGAATTAATAGCTAAAAAGACAACCCCACTTTTGA
GCTTCCTGAAAAACAAGCAGAGAATGAGAGAAGAAAAGAGAGAAGAAAGGAGGAGGAGAGAAATAGAAAG
AAAAAGACAAAGAGAAGAAGAGAGGAGGAAATGGAAAGAAGAAGAGAAACGAAAAAGGAAAGATATAGAA
AAGCTAAAGAAGATAGACAGAATTCCAGAAAGGGACAAATTAAAGGATGAACCAAAGATTAAGCTGCTCA
AGAAGCCAGAAAAAGGAGATGAAAAAGAATTGGACAAAAGAGAAAAAGCCAAGAAATTGGACAAAGAGAA
TCTCAGTGATGAAAGAGCCAGTGGGCAAAGTTGTACATTGCCCAAGCGTTCTGATAGCGAACTTAAAGAT
GAAAAACCAAAGAGACCTGAAGATGAGAGCGGCAGAGACTATAGGGAGAGGGAACGGGAATATGAACGAG
ATCAGGAGCGCATACTTCGAGAAAGAGAGAGGCTGAAGCGGCAAGAAGAAGAGCGCCGTAGGCAGAAGGA
GCGCTATGAGAAAGAGAAGACTTTTAAGAGAAAAGAAGAAGAAATGAAAAAAGAGAAAGACACACTTCGG
GATAAAGGAAAGAAGGCTGAAAGTACAGAATCAATAGGCAGCTCAGAAAAAACTGAAAAGAAAGAAGAAG
TGGTCAAGAGAGATCGAATAAGAAACAAGGATCGTCCAGCGATGCAGCTTTACCAACCAGGAGCTCGAAG
CCGAAATCGACTCTGTCCCCCTGATGACAGCACCAAGTCTGGAGATTCAGCAGCAGAAAGGAAGCAGGAA
AGTGGTATTAGCCATAGAAAAGAAGGAGGAGAGGAGTGACAATTCTGCAGTCGACGGTACCGCGGGCCCG
GGATCCACCGGATCTAGATAACTGATCATAATCAGCCATACCACATTTGTAGAGGTTTTACTTGCTTTAA
AAAACCTCCCACACCTCCCCCTGAACCTGAAACATAAAATGAATGCAATTGTTGTTGTTAACTTGTTTAT
TGCAGCTTATAATGGTTACAAATAAAGCAATAGCATCACAAATTTCACAAATAAAGCATTTTTTTCACTG
CATTCTAGTTGTGGTTTGTCCAAACTCATCAATGTATCTTAACGCGTAAATTGTAAGCGTTAATATTTTG
TTAAAATTCGCGTTAAATTTTTGTTAAATCAGCTCATTTTTTAACCAATAGGCCGAAATCGGCAAAATCC
CTTATAAATCAAAAGAATAGACCGAGATAGGGT
[37 nt withheld, positions 2624-2660]
AAAGAACGTGGACTCCAACGTCAAAGG
[49 nt withheld, positions 2688-2736]
T
[91 nt withheld, positions 2738-2828]
G
[124 nt withheld, positions 2830-2953]
CAGGTGGCACTTTTCGGGGAAATGTGCGCGGAACCCCTATTTGTTTATTTTTCTAAATACATTCAAATAT
GTATCCGCTCATGAGACAATAACCCTGATAAATGCTTCAATAATATTGAAAAAGGAAGAGTCCTGAGGCG
GAAAGAACCAGCTGTGGAATGTGTGTCAGTTAGGGTGTGGAAAGTCCCCAGGCTCCCCAGCAGGCAGAAG
TATGCAAAGCATGCATCTCAATTAGTCAGCAACCAGGTGTGGAAAGTCCCCAGGCTCCCCAGCAGGCAGA
AGTATGCAAAGCATGCATCTCAATTAGTCAGCAACCATAGTCCCGCCCCTAACTCCGCCCATCCCGCCCC
TAACTCCGCCCAGTTCCGCCCATTCTCCGCCCCATGGCTGACTAATTTTTTTTATTTATGCAGAGGCCGA
GGCCGCCTCGGCCTCTGAGCTATTCCAGAAGTAGTGAGGAGGCTTTTTTGGAGGCCTAGGCTTTTGCAAA
GATCGATCAAGAGACAGGATGAGGATCGTTTCGCATGATTGAACAAGATGGATTGCACGCAGGTTCTCCG
GCCGCTTGGGTGGAGAGGCTATTCGGCTATGACTGGGCACAACAGACAATCGGCTGCTCTGATGCCGCCG
TGTTCCGGCTGTCAGCGCAGGGGCGCCCGGTTCTTTTTGTCAAGACCGACCTGTCCGGTGCCCTGAATGA
ACTGCAAGACGAGGCAGCGCGGCTATCGTGGCTGGCCACGACGGGCGTTCCTTGCGCAGCTGTGCTCGAC
GTTGTCACTGAAGCGGGAAGGGACTGGCTGCTATTGGGCGAAGTGCCGGGGCAGGATCTCCTGTCATCTC
ACCTTGCTCCTGCCGAGAAAGTATCCATCATGGCTGATGCAATGCGGCGGCTGCATACGCTTGATCCGGC
TACCTGCCCATTCGACCACCAAGCGAAACATCGCATCGAGCGAGCACGTACTCGGATGGAAGCCGGTCTT
GTCGATCAGGATGATCTGGACGAAGAGCATCAGGGGCTCGCGCCAGCCGAACTGTTCGCCAGGCTCAAGG
CGAGCATGCCCGACGGCGAGGATCTCGTCGTGACCCATGGCGATGCCTGCTTGCCGAATATCATGGTGGA
AAATGGCCGCTTTTCTGGATTCATCGACTGTGGCCGGCTGGGTGTGGCGGACCGCTATCAGGACATAGCG
TTGGCTACCCGTGATATTGCTGAAGAGCTTGGCGGCGAATGGGCTGACCGCTTCCTCGTGCTTTACGGTA
TCGCCGCTCCCGATTCGCAGCGCATCGCCTTCTATCGCCTTCTTGACGAGTTCTTCTGAGCGGGACTCTG
GGGTTCGAAATGACCGACCAAGCGACGCCCAACCTGCCATCACGAGATTTCGATTCCACCGCCGCCTTCT
ATGAAAGGTTGGGCTTCGGAATCGTTTTCCGGGACGCCGGCTGGATGATCCTCCAGCGCGGGGATCTCAT
GCTGGAGTTCTTCGCCCACCCTAGGGGGAGGCTAACTGAAACACGGAAGGAGACAATACCGGAAGGAACC
CGCGCTATGACGGCAATAAAAAGACAGAATAAAACGCACGGTGTTGGGTCGTTTGTTCATAAACGCGGGG
TTCGGTCCCAGGGCTGGCACTCTGTCGATACCCCACCGAGACCCCATTGGGGCCAATACGCCCGCGTTTC
TTCCTTTTCCCCACCCCACCCCCCAAGTTCGGGTGAAGGCCCAGGGCTCGCAGCCAACGTCGGGGCGGCA
GGCCCTGCCATAGCCTCAGGTTACTCATATATACTTTAGATTGATTTAAAACTTCATTTTTAATTTAAAA
GGATCTAGGTGAAGATCCTTTTTGATAATCTCATGACCAAAATCCCTTAACGTGAGTTTTCGTTCCACTG
AGCGTCAGACCCCGTAGAAAAGATCAAAGGATCTTCTTGAGATCCTTTTTTTCTGCGCGTAATCTGCTGC
TTGCAAACAAAAAAACCACCGCTACCAGCGGTGGTTTGTTTGCCGGATCAAGAGCTACCAACTCTTTTTC
CGAAGGTAACTGGCTTCAGCAGAGCGCAGATACCAAATACTGTCCTTCTAGTGTAGCCGTAGTTAGGCCA
CCACTTCAAGAACTCTGTAGCACCGCCTACATACCTCGCTCTGCTAATCCTGTTACCAGTGGCTGCTGCC
AGTGGCGATAAGTCGTGTCTTACCGGGTTGGACTCAAGACGATAGTTACCGGATAAGGCGCAGCGGTCGG
GCTGAACGGGGGGTTCGTGCACACAGCCCAGCTTGGAGCGAACGACCTACACCGAACTGAGATACCTACA
GCGTGAGCTATGAGAAAGCGCCACGCTTCCCGAAGGGAGAAAGGCGGACAGGTATCCGGTAAGCGGCAGG
GTCGGAACAGGAGAGCGCACGAGGGAGCTTCCAGGGGGAAACGCCTGGTATCTTTATAGTCCTGTCGGGT
TTCGCCACCTCTGACTTGAGCGTCGATTTTTGTGATGCTCGTCAGGGGGGCGGAGCCTATGGAAAAACGC
CAGCAACGCGGCCTTTTTACGGTTCCTGGCCTTTTGCTGGCCTTTTGCTCACATGTTCTTTCCTGCGTTA
TCCCCTGATTCTGTGGATAACCGTATTACCGCCATGCAT
Features (pLannotate 1.2.2; 18 found; start..end, strand, type, name):
     61..364     +  enhancer       CMV enhancer: human cytomegalovirus immediate early enhancer
    365..568     +  promoter       CMV promoter: human cytomegalovirus (CMV) immediate early promoter
    564..597     +  LTR            5' LTR (truncated) (fragment): truncated 5' long terminal repeat (LTR) from HIV-1
    613..631     +  promoter       T7 promoter: promoter for bacteriophage T7 RNA polymerase
    665..730     +  CDS            N (fragment): REGN_LAMBD - Experimental evidence at protein level: Swiss-Prot protein existence level 1. Plays a role as a transcriptional antitermination factor that allows the virus to initiate its lytic phase. Activates expression of the delayed viral early genes by modifying host RNA polymerase (RNAP) into a form that is resistant to termination signals. This antitermination function requires the host NusA protein which serves to stabilize the interaction between antitermination protein N and host RNA polymerase. From Escherichia phage lambda (Bacteriophage lambda).
    755..781     +  CDS            3xHA (fragment): three tandem HA epitope tags
    797..2206    +  CDS            UPF3B: REN3B_HUMAN - Also known as RENT3B, UPF3X. Experimental evidence at protein level: Swiss-Prot protein existence level 1. Involved in nonsense-mediated decay (NMD) of mRNAs containing premature stop codons by associating with the nuclear exon junction complex (EJC) and serving as link between the EJC core and NMD machinery. Recruits UPF2 at the cytoplasmic side of the nuclear envelope and the subsequent formation of an UPF1-UPF2-UPF3 surveillance complex (including UPF1 bound to release factors at the stalled ribosome) is believed to activate NMD. In cooperation with UPF2 stimulates both ATPase
   2211..2246    +  misc_feature   MCS (fragment): multiple cloning site
   2263..2347    +  CDS            large T antigen (fragment): large T antigen from SV40 (simian virus 40)
   2370..2491    +  polyA_signal   SV40 poly(A) signal: SV40 polyadenylation signal
   2525..2953    -  rep_origin     f1 ori (sequence partly withheld): f1 bacteriophage origin of replication; arrow indicates direction of (+) strand synthesis
   2980..3084    +  promoter       AmpR promoter: bla
   3086..3443    +  promoter       SV40 promoter: SV40 enhancer and early promoter
   3478..4272    +  CDS            NeoR/KanR: aminoglycoside phosphotransferase from Tn5; aph(3')-II (or nptII); confers resistance to neomycin, kanamycin, and G418 (Geneticin®)
   4293..4445    +  CDS            ble (fragment): BLE_KLEPN - Experimental evidence at protein level: Swiss-Prot protein existence level 1. Binding protein with a strong affinity to the bleomycin family of antibiotics. Binds to CL990; an antimitotic-antibiotic compound. From Klebsiella pneumoniae.
   4504..4551    +  polyA_signal   HSV TK poly(A) signal: herpes simplex virus thymidine kinase polyadenylation signal (Cole and Stacy, 1985)
   4642..4658    -  polyA_signal   bGH poly(A) signal (fragment): bovine growth hormone polyadenylation signal
   4880..5468    +  rep_origin     ori: high-copy-number ColE1/pMB1/pBR322/pUC origin of replication
