[The description below was written by a language model from this plasmid's Addgene catalogue record and pLannotate feature annotations shown in this document.]
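Description:
pLNHA-C1-HsUPF3biso2_I is a 5.6 kb mammalian expression plasmid encoding human UPF3B isoform 2, a nonsense-mediated mRNA decay (NMD) factor that links the exon junction complex to the UPF1–UPF2 surveillance machinery. The catalogue lists the backbone as unknown, but the annotated layout is that of a C1-type vector in which N-terminal tags sit upstream of the cloning site. These features are a CMV enhancer/promoter, residual MCS, SV40 poly(A) signal, f1 ori, and a dual-promoter NeoR/KanR cassette. The plasmid replicates in E. coli at high copy from a ColE1/pUC-type origin and is selected with kanamycin. The Tn5 aminoglycoside phosphotransferase gene is preceded by both a bacterial (bla) promoter and the SV40 early promoter and is followed by the HSV TK poly(A) signal. It can therefore also confer G418 resistance in mammalian cells.

The CMV-driven open reading frame begins with a short fragment of the bacteriophage lambda N protein, followed by an HA epitope (annotated as a partial match to 3xHA) and then the UPF3B coding sequence. The lambda N peptide is the RNA-binding portion conventionally used to tether a fusion protein to reporter mRNAs carrying boxB hairpins, and the HA tag allows detection or immunoprecipitation. The record itself states only mammalian expression as the purpose, although the associated work concerns EJC interactions in NMD, where such tethering assays are common. A T7 promoter lies upstream of the fusion. The insert carries one silent substitution (T510C) relative to the reference transcript. Several small annotated fragments (HIV-1 LTR, SV40 large T antigen, ble, bGH poly(A)) are probably incidental homology matches within backbone sequence rather than functional elements.
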