Addgene plasmid #146568: pLNHA-C1-HsUPF3biso2_I
Purpose: Mammalian Expression of HsUPF3Biso2
Depositing lab: Elisa Izaurralde. Depositing organization: Max Planck Institute for Developmental Biology. Publication: SMG6 interacts with the exon junction complex via two conserved EJC-binding motifs (EBMs) required for nonsense-mediated mRNA decay. Kashima I, Jonas S, Jayachandran U, Buchwald G, Conti E, Lupas AN, Izaurralde E. Genes Dev. 2010 Nov 1. 24(21):2440-50. 10.1101/gad.604610 PubMed 20930030.
Backbone
  Vector backbone: Unknown
  Vector type: Mammalian Expression
Growth in bacteria
  Bacterial resistance: Kanamycin, 50 μg/mL
  Growth temperature: 37°C
  Growth strain: DH5alpha
  Copy number: High Copy
Gene/Insert
  Gene/Insert name: HsUPF3Biso2
  Species: H. sapiens (human)
  Mutation: one silent mutation T510C compared to the sequence given by NCBI:human UPF3b isoform2 NM_023010.3
  Entrez Gene: UPF3B (a.k.a. HUPF3B, MRX62, MRX82, MRXS14, RENT3B, UPF3BP1, UPF3BP2, UPF3BP3, UPF3X, Upf3p-X)
  Cloning method: Unknown
Terms and licenses: Academic/Nonprofit Terms; Industry Terms: Not Available to Industry
Depositor comments: Plasmids from this collection were made available to the research community and donated after the lab closed. Please note that the sequence provided by the depositing laboratory may be theoretical/predicted or based on Sanger sequencing results. There may be discrepancies between sequencing results obtained by Addgene and the depositor sequence. If an Addgene verified sequence is not available, please contact before placing your order to request that our lab fully sequence the plasmid.
How to cite: pLNHA-C1-HsUPF3biso2_I was a gift from Elisa Izaurralde (Addgene plasmid # 146568 ; http://n2t.net/addgene:146568 ; RRID:Addgene_146568)
